>Addgene plasmid #145759 | pGBW-m4046854 | addgene full sequence | sequence record 297847 | Addgene NGS Result
GATCTCGATCCCGCGAAATTAATACGACTCACTATAGGGGAATTGTGAGCGGATAACAATTCCCCTCTAG
AAATAATTTTGTTTAACTTTAAGAAGGAGACTCTTCTATGGAGTCTCTAGTGCCTGGGTTCAAC
[348 nt withheld, positions 135-482]
AATGGCAACAAAGGCGCGGGTGGTCACAGCTATGGCGCTGATCTGAAATCATTCGACCTGGGAGATGAAC
TGGGTACCGACCCGTACGAGGATTTTCAAGAAAACTGGAACACAAAACATTCTAGCGGCGTTACTCGTGA
GCTGATGAGGGAACTCAATGGTGGCGAGAACCTGTACTTTCAAAGCCACCATCATCACCATCATTAACCG
GCTTATCGGTCAGTTTCACCTGATTTACGTAAAAACCCGCTTCGGCGGGTTTTTGCTTTTGGAGGGGCAG
AAAGATGAATGACTGTCCACGACGCTATACCCAAAAGAAAAAGCTTGAGATCCTTTTTTTCTGCGCGTAA
TCTGCTGCTTGCAAACAAAAAAACCACCGCTACCAGCGGTGGTTTGTTTGCCGGATCAAGAGCTACCAAC
TCTTTTTCCGAAGGTAACTGGCTTCAGCAGAGCGCAGATACCAAATACTGTTCTTCTAGTGTAGCCGTAG
TTAGGCCACCACTTCAAGAACTCTGTAGCACCGCCTACATACCTCGCTCTGCTAATCCTGTTACCAGTGG
CTGCTGCCAGTGGCGATAAGTCGTGTCTTACCGGGTTGGACTCAAGACGATAGTTACCGGATAAGGCGCA
GCGGTCGGGCTGAACGGGGGGTTCGTGCACACAGCCCAGCTTGGAGCGAACGACCTACACCGAACTGAGA
TACCTACAGCGTGAGCTATGAGAAAGCGCCACGCTTCCCGAAGGGAGAAAGGCGGACAGGTATCCGGTAA
GCGGCAGGGTCGGAACAGGAGAGCGCACGAGGGAGCTTCCAGGGGGAAACGCCTGGTATCTTTATAGTCC
TGTCGGGTTTCGCCACCTCTGACTTGAGCGTCGATTTTTGTGATGCTCGTCAGGGGGGCGGAGCCTATGG
AAATTGATCGGGCACGTAAGAGGTTCCAACTTTCACCATAATGAAATAAGATCACTACCGGGCGTATTTT
TTGAGTTATCGAGATTTTCAGGAGCTAAGGAAGCTAAAATGGAGAAAAAAATCACTGGATATACCACCGT
TGATATATCCCAATGGCATCGTAAAGAACATTTTGAGGCATTTCAGTCAGTTGCTCAATGTACCTATAAC
CAGACCGTTCAGCTGGATATTACGGCCTTTTTAAAGACCGTAAAGAAAAATAAGCACAAGTTTTATCCGG
CCTTTATTCACATTCTTGCCCGCCTGATGAATGCTCATCCGGAATTTCGTATGGCAATGAAAGACGGTGA
GCTGGTGATATGGGATAGTGTTCACCCTTGTTACACCGTTTTCCATGAGCAAACTGAAACGTTTTCATCG
CTCTGGAGTGAATACCACGACGATTTCCGGCAGTTTCTACACATATATTCGCAAGATGTGGCGTGTTACG
GTGAAAACCTGGCCTATTTCCCTAAAGGGTTTATTGAGAATATGTTTTTCGTTTCAGCCAATCCCTGGGT
GAGTTTCACCAGTTTTGATTTAAACGTGGCCAATATGGACAACTTCTTCGCCCCCGTTTTCACCATGGGC
AAATATTATACGCAAGGCGACAAGGTGCTGATGCCGCTGGCGATTCAGGTTCATCATGCCGTTTGTGATG
GCTTCCATGTCGGCAGAATGCTTAATGAATTACAACAGTACTGCGATGAGTGGCAGGGCGGGGCGTAATT
TGATATCGAGCTCGCTTGGACTCCTGTTGATAGATCCAGTAATGACCTCAGAACTCCATCTGGATTTGTT
CAGAACGCTCGGTTGCCGCCGGGCGTTTTTTATTGGTCATC
Features (pLannotate 1.2.2; 8 found; start..end, strand, type, name):
     20..38      +  promoter       T7 promoter: promoter for bacteriophage T7 RNA polymerase
     39..63      +  protein_bind   lac operator: The lac repressor binds to the lac operator to inhibit transcription in E. coli. This inhibition can be relieved by adding lactose or isopropyl-β-D-thiogalactopyranoside (IPTG). lac repressor encoded by lacI
     78..100     +  RBS            RBS: efficient ribosome binding site from bacteriophage T7 gene 10 (Olins and Rangwala, 1989)
    108..647     +  CDS            R1A_SARS2 (fragment) (sequence partly withheld): Experimental evidence at protein level: Swiss-Prot protein existence level 1. [Non-structural protein 10]: Plays a pivotal role in viral transcription by stimulating both nsp14 3'-5' exoribonuclease and nsp16 2'-O-methyltransferase activities. Therefore plays an essential role in viral mRNAs cap methylation. From Severe acute respiratory syndrome coronavirus 2 (2019-nCoV) (SARS-CoV-2).
    807..1395    +  rep_origin     ori: high-copy-number ColE1/pMB1/pBR322/pUC origin of replication
   1403..1500    +  promoter       cat promoter: promoter of the E. coli cat gene encoding chloramphenicol acetyltransferase
   1501..2157    +  CDS            cat: CAT_ECOLX - Experimental evidence at protein level: Swiss-Prot protein existence level 1. This enzyme is an effector of chloramphenicol resistance in bacteria. From Escherichia coli. This protein is used as a marker in many commonly used cloning vectors, such as pACYC184.
   2231..2265    +  terminator     lambda t0 terminator: minimal transcription terminator from phage lambda (Scholtissek and Grosse, 1987)
