[The description below was written by a language model from this plasmid's Addgene catalogue record and pLannotate feature annotations shown in this document.]
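Description:
pGBW-m4046854 is a compact bacterial expression plasmid of about 2.3 kb, built to produce the SARS-CoV-2 leader protein in E. coli. This protein is the N-terminal product of the ORF1ab/ORF1a replicase polyprotein, commonly called nsp1. The minimal synthetic backbone carries little beyond a high-copy ColE1/pUC-type origin of replication and a chloramphenicol acetyltransferase (cat) gene driven by its own promoter, which provides chloramphenicol selection. A phage lambda t0 terminator lies downstream of the marker.

The expression cassette is a classic T7 arrangement. A T7 promoter is followed directly by a lac operator, then the strong ribosome binding site from T7 gene 10 and an ATG start codon. Transcription therefore requires a host that supplies T7 RNA polymerase, and Lac repressor holds it in check until it is relieved by IPTG or lactose. No lacI gene is annotated on the plasmid, so the repressor would have to come from the host. The roughly 540 bp coding sequence has been recoded for E. coli codon usage. The automated annotation matches it to a fragment of the SARS-CoV-2 replicase polyprotein 1a. The functional text attached to that hit describes nsp10, but this is generic polyprotein annotation and does not describe the insert. According to the catalogue record, the backbone supplies a C-terminal TEV-cleavable 6xHis tag. This tag is not separately annotated in the feature table, and no terminator is annotated directly after the coding sequence.

The construct is suited to inducible recombinant production and affinity purification of the viral leader protein, with the option of removing the tag, for example for biochemical or structural work.
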