Addgene plasmid #145759: pGBW-m4046854
Purpose: Bacterial Expression plasmid for SARS-CoV-2 leader protein
Depositing lab: Ginkgo Bioworks & Benjie Chen. Depositing organization: Ginkgo Bioworks.
Backbone
  Vector backbone: ori-013 - marker | cmR
  Backbone size w/o insert (bp): 1462
  Vector type: Bacterial Expression
Growth in bacteria
  Bacterial resistance: Chloramphenicol, 25 μg/mL
  Growth temperature: 30°C
  Growth strain: DH5alpha
  Copy number: High Copy
Gene/Insert
  Gene/Insert name: SARS-CoV-2 leader protein
  Species: Escherichia coli str. K-12 substr. MG1655; Severe acute respiratory syndrome coronavirus 2
  Insert size (bp): 536
  Mutation: Escherichia coli recode 1
  Entrez Gene: ORF1ab (a.k.a. GU280_gp01)
  Promoter: Promoter | pT7 ; Operator | lacO ; RBS | T7_rbs ; Start Codon | ATG
  Tag / fusion protein: Cleavable TEV;6xHIS (C terminal on backbone)
  Cloning method: Unknown
Resource information
  A portion of this plasmid was derived from a plasmid made by: GinkgoBioworks
Depositor comments: NCBI Reference Sequence: YP_009725297.1
How to cite: pGBW-m4046854 was a gift from Ginkgo Bioworks & Benjie Chen (Addgene plasmid # 145759 ; http://n2t.net/addgene:145759 ; RRID:Addgene_145759)
